Addgene plasmid #85086: pR1G108CP20X
Purpose: Expresses PCNA1 variant (G108C) fused to putidaredoxin reductase and putidaredoxin in E. coli
Depositing lab: Teruyuki Nagamune. Depositing organization: The University of Tokyo. Publication: Immobilization of a Bacterial Cytochrome P450 Monooxygenase System on a Solid Support. Tan CY, Hirakawa H, Suzuki R, Haga T, Iwata F, Nagamune T. Angew Chem Int Ed Engl. 2016 Oct 26. doi: 10.1002/anie.201608033. PubMed 27781345.
Backbone
  Vector backbone: pET-28b(+)
  Backbone manufacturer: Merck Millipore
  Backbone size w/o insert (bp): 5332
  Total vector size (bp): 6499
  Modifications to backbone: N/A
  Vector type: Bacterial Expression
Growth in bacteria
  Bacterial resistance: Kanamycin, 50 μg/mL
  Growth temperature: 37°C
  Growth strain: DH5alpha
  Growth instructions: Supplement with 1% glucose is recommended to suppress leaky expression.
  Copy number: Low Copy
Gene/Insert
  Gene/Insert name: The G108C variant of PCNA1 fused to putidaredoxin reductase and putidaredoxin (alt name: PdR-PCNA1(G108C)-(Pro)20-PdX)
  Species: Synthetic; Sulfolobus solfataricus P2, Pseudomonas putida
  Insert size (bp): 2442
  Mutation: G108C in PCNA1
  Promoter: T7 promoter
  Tag / fusion protein: His6 tag (N terminal on backbone)
  Cloning method: Unknown
  Sequencing primers: 5′ T7; 3′ T7 Terminal
Terms and licenses: Academic/Nonprofit Terms; Industry Terms: Not Available to Industry
Depositor comments: A synthetic gene of PdR was inserted at the NdeI site of p1G108CP20X (Plasmid #85096) using In-Fusion cloning kit.
How to cite: pR1G108CP20X was a gift from Teruyuki Nagamune (Addgene plasmid # 85086 ; http://n2t.net/addgene:85086 ; RRID:Addgene_85086)
