[The description below was written by a language model from this plasmid's Addgene catalogue record and pLannotate feature annotations shown in this document.]
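Description:
pR1G108CP20X is a bacterial expression plasmid built on the pET-28b(+) backbone for producing a three-part fusion protein in E. coli. It is selected with kanamycin (KanR, aminoglycoside phosphotransferase) and replicates from a pBR322-type ColE1 origin accompanied by the bom region and the rop gene, consistent with its low-copy listing. An f1 origin is also present. The backbone carries lacI under its own promoter.

The payload is a single open reading frame driven by the T7 promoter with an adjacent lac operator and the T7 gene 10 ribosome binding site, and it ends at the T7 terminator. Expression therefore needs a host supplying T7 RNA polymerase and is inducible with IPTG. After an N-terminal His6 tag and thrombin cleavage site from the backbone, the frame encodes putidaredoxin reductase (camA, Pseudomonas putida). This is followed by PCNA1 from Sulfolobus solfataricus carrying the G108C substitution, and then putidaredoxin (camB), which is joined through what the alternative name describes as a (Pro)20 linker. A vector-derived His-tag fragment lies downstream of camB, but the record does not indicate whether it is translated. According to the depositor, a synthetic PdR gene was inserted at the NdeI site of a parent plasmid that already encoded PCNA1(G108C)-(Pro)20-PdX.

PdR and PdX are the electron-transfer partners that carry electrons from NADH to cytochrome P450cam, and PCNA1 is one subunit of a heterotrimeric sliding clamp. The associated publication concerns immobilizing a bacterial P450 monooxygenase system on a solid support. The record does not explain the specific role of the introduced cysteine. The catalogue's total size (6,499 bp) disagrees with the 7,774-nt depositor sequence, which matches the backbone plus the 2,442-bp insert.
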