Features (pLannotate 1.2.2; 23 found; start..end, strand, type, name):
     12..467     +  rep_origin     f1 ori (sequence partly withheld): f1 bacteriophage origin of replication; arrow indicates direction of (+) strand synthesis
    494..551     +  promoter       AmpR promoter (fragment): bla
    560..1375    -  CDS            KanR: aminoglycoside phosphotransferase; aph(3')-Ia; confers resistance to kanamycin in bacteria or G418 (Geneticin®) in eukaryotes
   1497..2085    +  rep_origin     ori: high-copy-number ColE1/pMB1/pBR322/pUC origin of replication
   2271..2413    -  misc_feature   bom: basis of mobility region from pBR322
   2515..2706    -  CDS            rop: Rop protein, which maintains plasmids at low copy number; rop
   2723..3103    +  CDS            YPB1_ECOLX: Protein predicted: Swiss-Prot protein existence level 4. From Escherichia coli.
   3175..3466    -  CDS            TcR (fragment): tetracycline efflux protein; tet; confers resistance to tetracycline
   3481..3502    -  protein_bind   CAP binding site: CAP binding activates transcription in the presence of cAMP. E. coli catabolite activator protein
   3515..4597    -  CDS            lacI: lac repressor; lacI; The lac repressor binds to the lac operator to inhibit transcription in E. coli. This inhibition can be relieved by adding lactose or isopropyl-β-D-thiogalactopyranoside (IPTG).
   4598..4675    -  promoter       lacI promoter: lacI
   4683..4962    -  CDS            TcR (fragment): tetracycline efflux protein; tet; confers resistance to tetracycline
   4984..5002    +  promoter       T7 promoter: promoter for bacteriophage T7 RNA polymerase
   5003..5027    +  protein_bind   lac operator: The lac repressor binds to the lac operator to inhibit transcription in E. coli. This inhibition can be relieved by adding lactose or isopropyl-β-D-thiogalactopyranoside (IPTG). lac repressor encoded by lacI
   5042..5064    +  RBS            RBS: efficient ribosome binding site from bacteriophage T7 gene 10 (Olins and Rangwala, 1989)
   5083..5099    +  CDS            capTEV™ (fragment): composite tag for in vivo biotinylation, TEV protease cleavage, and 6xHis tagging
   5110..5127    +  CDS            thrombin site: thrombin recognition and cleavage site
   5131..6396    +  CDS            camA: CAMA_PSEPU - Experimental evidence at protein level: Swiss-Prot protein existence level 1. The oxidation of camphor by cytochrome P450-CAM CamC requires the participation of the flavoprotein, putidaredoxin reductase CamA, and the iron-sulfur protein, putidaredoxin CamB, to mediate the transfer of electrons from NADH to P450 for oxygen activation. From Pseudomonas putida (Arthrobacter siderocapsulatus).
   6406..7152    +  CDS            pcn1: PCNA1_SACS2 - Also known as pcnA-like. Experimental evidence at protein level: Swiss-Prot protein existence level 1. One of the sliding clamp subunits that acts as a moving platform for DNA processing. Responsible for tethering the catalytic subunit of DNA polymerase to DNA during high-speed replication. Heterotrimer stimulates the Holliday junction resolvase Hjc. DNA polymerase I, DNA ligase and the flap endonuclease may be constitutively associated with the PCNA heterotrimer forming a scanning complex able to couple DNA synthesis and Okazaki fragment maturation. From Saccharolobus solfataric
   7243..7563    +  CDS            camB: PUTX_PSEPU - Experimental evidence at protein level: Swiss-Prot protein existence level 1. The oxidation of camphor by cytochrome P450-CAM requires the participation of a flavoprotein, putidaredoxin reductase, and an iron- sulfur protein, putidaredoxin, to mediate the transfer of electrons from NADH to P450 for oxygen activation. From Pseudomonas putida (Arthrobacter siderocapsulatus).
   7618..7635    +  CDS            9xHis (fragment): 9xHis affinity tag
   7645..7694    +  CDS            SET1 (fragment): solubility-enhancement tag derived from T7 phage gene 10B
   7702..7749    +  terminator     T7 terminator: transcription terminator for bacteriophage T7 RNA polymerase
>Addgene plasmid #85086 | pR1G108CP20X | depositor full sequence | sequence record 164463 | pR1G108CP20X sequence 7774 bps
TGGCGAATGGG
[124 nt withheld, positions 12-135]
C
[91 nt withheld, positions 137-227]
A
[49 nt withheld, positions 229-277]
CCTTTGACGTTGGAGTCCACGTTCTTT
[37 nt withheld, positions 305-341]
ACCCTATCTCGGTCTATTCTTTTGATTTATAAGGGATTTTGCCGATTTCGGCCTATTGGTTAAAAAATGA
GCTGATTTAACAAAAATTTAACGCGAATTTTAACAAAATATTAACGTTTACAATTTCAGGTGGCACTTTT
CGGGGAAATGTGCGCGGAACCCCTATTTGTTTATTTTTCTAAATACATTCAAATATGTATCCGCTCATGA
ATTAATTCTTAGAAAAACTCATCGAGCATCAAATGAAACTGCAATTTATTCATATCAGGATTATCAATAC
CATATTTTTGAAAAAGCCGTTTCTGTAATGAAGGAGAAAACTCACCGAGGCAGTTCCATAGGATGGCAAG
ATCCTGGTATCGGTCTGCGATTCCGACTCGTCCAACATCAATACAACCTATTAATTTCCCCTCGTCAAAA
ATAAGGTTATCAAGTGAGAAATCACCATGAGTGACGACTGAATCCGGTGAGAATGGCAAAAGTTTATGCA
TTTCTTTCCAGACTTGTTCAACAGGCCAGCCATTACGCTCGTCATCAAAATCACTCGCATCAACCAAACC
GTTATTCATTCGTGATTGCGCCTGAGCGAGACGAAATACGCGATCGCTGTTAAAAGGACAATTACAAACA
GGAATCGAATGCAACCGGCGCAGGAACACTGCCAGCGCATCAACAATATTTTCACCTGAATCAGGATATT
CTTCTAATACCTGGAATGCTGTTTTCCCGGGGATCGCAGTGGTGAGTAACCATGCATCATCAGGAGTACG
GATAAAATGCTTGATGGTCGGAAGAGGCATAAATTCCGTCAGCCAGTTTAGTCTGACCATCTCATCTGTA
ACATCATTGGCAACGCTACCTTTGCCATGTTTCAGAAACAACTCTGGCGCATCGGGCTTCCCATACAATC
GATAGATTGTCGCACCTGATTGCCCGACATTATCGCGAGCCCATTTATACCCATATAAATCAGCATCCAT
GTTGGAATTTAATCGCGGCCTAGAGCAAGACGTTTCCCGTTGAATATGGCTCATAACACCCCTTGTATTA
CTGTTTATGTAAGCAGACAGTTTTATTGTTCATGACCAAAATCCCTTAACGTGAGTTTTCGTTCCACTGA
GCGTCAGACCCCGTAGAAAAGATCAAAGGATCTTCTTGAGATCCTTTTTTTCTGCGCGTAATCTGCTGCT
TGCAAACAAAAAAACCACCGCTACCAGCGGTGGTTTGTTTGCCGGATCAAGAGCTACCAACTCTTTTTCC
GAAGGTAACTGGCTTCAGCAGAGCGCAGATACCAAATACTGTCCTTCTAGTGTAGCCGTAGTTAGGCCAC
CACTTCAAGAACTCTGTAGCACCGCCTACATACCTCGCTCTGCTAATCCTGTTACCAGTGGCTGCTGCCA
GTGGCGATAAGTCGTGTCTTACCGGGTTGGACTCAAGACGATAGTTACCGGATAAGGCGCAGCGGTCGGG
CTGAACGGGGGGTTCGTGCACACAGCCCAGCTTGGAGCGAACGACCTACACCGAACTGAGATACCTACAG
CGTGAGCTATGAGAAAGCGCCACGCTTCCCGAAGGGAGAAAGGCGGACAGGTATCCGGTAAGCGGCAGGG
TCGGAACAGGAGAGCGCACGAGGGAGCTTCCAGGGGGAAACGCCTGGTATCTTTATAGTCCTGTCGGGTT
TCGCCACCTCTGACTTGAGCGTCGATTTTTGTGATGCTCGTCAGGGGGGCGGAGCCTATGGAAAAACGCC
AGCAACGCGGCCTTTTTACGGTTCCTGGCCTTTTGCTGGCCTTTTGCTCACATGTTCTTTCCTGCGTTAT
CCCCTGATTCTGTGGATAACCGTATTACCGCCTTTGAGTGAGCTGATACCGCTCGCCGCAGCCGAACGAC
CGAGCGCAGCGAGTCAGTGAGCGAGGAAGCGGAAGAGCGCCTGATGCGGTATTTTCTCCTTACGCATCTG
TGCGGTATTTCACACCGCATATATGGTGCACTCTCAGTACAATCTGCTCTGATGCCGCATAGTTAAGCCA
GTATACACTCCGCTATCGCTACGTGACTGGGTCATGGCTGCGCCCCGACACCCGCCAACACCCGCTGACG
CGCCCTGACGGGCTTGTCTGCTCCCGGCATCCGCTTACAGACAAGCTGTGACCGTCTCCGGGAGCTGCAT
GTGTCAGAGGTTTTCACCGTCATCACCGAAACGCGCGAGGCAGCTGCGGTAAAGCTCATCAGCGTGGTCG
TGAAGCGATTCACAGATGTCTGCCTGTTCATCCGCGTCCAGCTCGTTGAGTTTCTCCAGAAGCGTTAATG
TCTGGCTTCTGATAAAGCGGGCCATGTTAAGGGCGGTTTTTTCCTGTTTGGTCACTGATGCCTCCGTGTA
AGGGGGATTTCTGTTCATGGGGGTAATGATACCGATGAAACGAGAGAGGATGCTCACGATACGGGTTACT
GATGATGAACATGCCCGGTTACTGGAACGTTGTGAGGGTAAACAACTGGCGGTATGGATGCGGCGGGACC
AGAGAAAAATCACTCAGGGTCAATGCCAGCGCTTCGTTAATACAGATGTAGGTGTTCCACAGGGTAGCCA
GCAGCATCCTGCGATGCAGATCCGGAACATAATGGTGCAGGGCGCTGACTTCCGCGTTTCCAGACTTTAC
GAAACACGGAAACCGAAGACCATTCATGTTGTTGCTCAGGTCGCAGACGTTTTGCAGCAGCAGTCGCTTC
ACGTTCGCTCGCGTATCGGTGATTCATTCTGCTAACCAGTAAGGCAACCCCGCCAGCCTAGCCGGGTCCT
CAACGACAGGAGCACGATCATGCGCACCCGTGGGGCCGCCATGCCGGCGATAATGGCCTGCTTCTCGCCG
AAACGTTTGGTGGCGGGACCAGTGACGAAGGCTTGAGCGAGGGCGTGCAAGATTCCGAATACCGCAAGCG
ACAGGCCGATCATCGTCGCGCTCCAGCGAAAGCGGTCCTCGCCGAAAATGACCCAGAGCGCTGCCGGCAC
CTGTCCTACGAGTTGCATGATAAAGAAGACAGTCATAAGTGCGGCGACGATAGTCATGCCCCGCGCCCAC
CGGAAGGAGCTGACTGGGTTGAAGGCTCTCAAGGGCATCGGTCGAGATCCCGGTGCCTAATGAGTGAGCT
AACTTACATTAATTGCGTTGCGCTCACTGCCCGCTTTCCAGTCGGGAAACCTGTCGTGCCAGCTGCATTA
ATGAATCGGCCAACGCGCGGGGAGAGGCGGTTTGCGTATTGGGCGCCAGGGTGGTTTTTCTTTTCACCAG
TGAGACGGGCAACAGCTGATTGCCCTTCACCGCCTGGCCCTGAGAGAGTTGCAGCAAGCGGTCCACGCTG
GTTTGCCCCAGCAGGCGAAAATCCTGTTTGATGGTGGTTAACGGCGGGATATAACATGAGCTGTCTTCGG
TATCGTCGTATCCCACTACCGAGATATCCGCACCAACGCGCAGCCCGGACTCGGTAATGGCGCGCATTGC
GCCCAGCGCCATCTGATCGTTGGCAACCAGCATCGCAGTGGGAACGATGCCCTCATTCAGCATTTGCATG
GTTTGTTGAAAACCGGACATGGCACTCCAGTCGCCTTCCCGTTCCGCTATCGGCTGAATTTGATTGCGAG
TGAGATATTTATGCCAGCCAGCCAGACGCAGACGCGCCGAGACAGAACTTAATGGGCCCGCTAACAGCGC
GATTTGCTGGTGACCCAATGCGACCAGATGCTCCACGCCCAGTCGCGTACCGTCTTCATGGGAGAAAATA
ATACTGTTGATGGGTGTCTGGTCAGAGACATCAAGAAATAACGCCGGAACATTAGTGCAGGCAGCTTCCA
CAGCAATGGCATCCTGGTCATCCAGCGGATAGTTAATGATCAGCCCACTGACGCGTTGCGCGAGAAGATT
GTGCACCGCCGCTTTACAGGCTTCGACGCCGCTTCGTTCTACCATCGACACCACCACGCTGGCACCCAGT
TGATCGGCGCGAGATTTAATCGCCGCGACAATTTGCGACGGCGCGTGCAGGGCCAGACTGGAGGTGGCAA
CGCCAATCAGCAACGACTGTTTGCCCGCCAGTTGTTGTGCCACGCGGTTGGGAATGTAATTCAGCTCCGC
CATCGCCGCTTCCACTTTTTCCCGCGTTTTCGCAGAAACGTGGCTGGCCTGGTTCACCACGCGGGAAACG
GTCTGATAAGAGACACCGGCATACTCTGCGACATCGTATAACGTTACTGGTTTCACATTCACCACCCTGA
ATTGACTCTCTTCCGGGCGCTATCATGCCATACCGCGAAAGGTTTTGCGCCATTCGATGGTGTCCGGGAT
CTCGACGCTCTCCCTTATGCGACTCCTGCATTAGGAAGCAGCCCAGTAGTAGGTTGAGGCCGTTGAGCAC
CGCCGCCGCAAGGAATGGTGCATGCAAGGAGATGGCGCCCAACAGTCCCCCGGCCACGGGGCCTGCCACC
ATACCCACGCCGAAACAAGCGCTCATGAGCCCGAAGTGGCGAGCCCGATCTTCCCCATCGGTGATGTCGG
CGATATAGGCGCCAGCAACCGCACCTGTGGCGCCGGTGATGCCGGCCACGATGCGTCCGGCGTAGAGGAT
CGAGATCTCGATCCCGCGAAATTAATACGACTCACTATAGGGGAATTGTGAGCGGATAACAATTCCCCTC
TAGAAATAATTTTGTTTAACTTTAAGAAGGAGATATACCATGGGCAGCAGCCATCATCATCATCATCACA
GCAGCGGCCTGGTGCCGCGCGGCAGCCATATGAACGCAAACGACAACGTGGTGATTGTTGGCACTGGTCT
GGCTGGCGTTGAAGTTGCGTTTGGTCTGCGTGCAAGCGGCTGGGAAGGTAACATCCGCCTGGTGGGTGAT
GCGACTGTTATTCCGCACCACCTGCCGCCGCTGTCTAAAGCGTACCTGGCGGGCAAGGCGACTGCGGAGT
CTCTGTACCTGCGCACTCCGGATGCTTACGCGGCTCAGAACATCCAGCTGCTGGGCGGTACCCAGGTTAC
CGCGATTAACCGTGACCGTCAGCAGGTGATTCTGTCTGATGGCCGTGCACTGGATTATGATCGTCTGGTG
CTGGCAACTGGCGGTCGTCCGCGTCCGCTGCCGGTGGCTAGCGGCGCTGTTGGTAAAGCAAACAACTTCC
GTTATCTGCGTACCCTGGAAGACGCAGAATGCATCCGTCGCCAGCTGATTGCGGACAACCGTCTGGTTGT
TATCGGTGGCGGCTACATCGGTCTGGAGGTTGCTGCTACTGCGATCAAAGCGAACATGCACGTGACTCTG
CTGGACACTGCTGCGCGTGTTCTGGAACGTGTGACTGCTCCGCCGGTGAGCGCATTCTACGAGCATCTGC
ACCGCGAAGCTGGTGTGGACATTCGTACTGGTACTCAGGTTTGCGGCTTTGAAATGTCTACCGATCAGCA
GAAAGTTACTGCGGTTCTGTGCGAAGACGGCACTCGTCTGCCGGCTGATCTGGTTATTGCGGGTATTGGC
CTGATCCCGAACTGCGAACTGGCATCCGCAGCGGGCCTGCAGGTTGACAACGGCATCGTGATCAACGAGC
ACATGCAGACTAGCGATCCGCTGATTATGGCAGTGGGCGATTGTGCGCGTTTCCACTCTCAGCTGTATGA
CCGTTGGGTTCGCATCGAAAGCGTGCCGAACGCGCTGGAACAGGCGCGTAAAATCGCAGCAATCCTGTGC
GGTAAAGTTCCGCGTGACGAGGCGGCTCCGTGGTTTTGGAGCGACCAGTATGAAATCGGCCTGAAAATGG
TGGGCCTGTCCGAAGGTTACGACCGTATCATCGTTCGTGGCTCTCTGGCGCAGCCGGACTTCTCTGTTTT
CTATCTGCAGGGTGATCGCGTTCTGGCAGTTGACACTGTGAACCGTCCGGTGGAATTTAACCAGTCTAAA
CAGATCATTACTGATCGCCTGCCGGTTGAGCCGAACCTGCTGGGTGACGAATCTGTGCCGCTGAAGGAGA
TCATCGCGGCTGCAAAAGCTGAACTGTCTTCTGCGGGAGGTTCTATGTTTAAAATTGTGTATCCGAACGC
CAAAGATTTCTTTAGCTTCATCAACAGCATTACCAACGTTACGGATTCTATCATCCTGAACTTCACCGAA
GATGGCATCTTCAGTCGTCATCTGACGGAAGATAAAGTGCTGATGGCAATCATGCGCATTCCGAAAGATG
TTCTGTCTGAATACAGTATTGATAGCCCGACCTCTGTGAAACTGGATGTGAGCTCTGTGAAGAAAATTCT
GAGCAAAGCAAGTAGCAAAAAAGCGACGATTGAACTGACCGAAACGGATTCTGGCCTGAAAATCATCATC
CGTGATGAAAAATCTTGCGCCAAAAGTACCATCTACATCAAAGCAGAAAAAGGCCAGGTTGAACAGCTGA
CGGAACCGAAAGTGAACCTGGCCGTTAATTTTACCACGGATGAAAGCGTGCTGAACGTTATCGCGGCCGA
TGTGACCCTGGTTGGTGAAGAAATGCGTATCAGCACGGAAGAAGATAAAATCAAAATTGAAGCGGGCGAA
GAAGGTAAACGCTATGTGGCCTTTCTGATGAAAGATAAACCGCTGAAAGAACTGAGCATCGATACCTCTG
CCTCTAGTAGCTACAGCGCAGAAATGTTCAAAGATGCGGTGAAAGGCCTGCGTGGTTTTAGTGCGCCGAC
GATGGTGTCTTTCGGTGAAAATCTGCCGATGAAAATTGATGTGGAAGCAGTTAGCGGCGGTCACATGATC
TTCTGGATTGCGCCGCGCCTGGGAGGTGGCGGTTCCCCTCCACCTCCACCGCCTCCTCCACCGCCACCAC
CGCCGCCTCCACCTCCACCGCCGCCCGGAGGTGGTGGCTCTATGTCTAAAGTTGTTTACGTTTCTCACGA
CGGTACCCGTCGCGAACTGGACGTTGCGGACGGTGTTTCTCTGATGCAGGCGGCAGTTTCTAACGGCATC
TACGACATCGTTGGTGACTGCGGTGGTTCTGCGTCTTGCGCGACCTGCCACGTGTACGTGAACGAAGCGT
TCACCGACAAAGTTCCGGCTGCTAACGAACGTGAAATCGGTATGCTGGAATCTGTTACCGCGGAACTGAA
ACCGAACTCTCGTCTGTCTTGCCAGATCATCATGACCCCGGAGCTGGACGGTATCGTTGTTGACGTTCCG
GACCGTCAGTGGTGAGAATTCGATCCGAATTCGAGCTCCGTCGACAAGCTTGCGGCCGCACTCGAGCACC
ACCACCACCACCACTGAGATCCGGCTGCTAACAAAGCCCGAAAGGAAGCTGAGTTGGCTGCTGCCACCGC
TGAGCAATAACTAGCATAACCCCTTGGGGCCTCTAAACGGGTCTTGAGGGGTTTTTTGCTGAAAGGAGGA
ACTATATCCGGAT
