>Addgene plasmid #85086 | pR1G108CP20X | addgene partial sequence | sequence record 167004 | T7 5'-TAATACGACTCACTATAGGG-3'
TTCCCCTCTAGAAATAATTTTGTTTAACTTTAAGAAGGAGATATACCATGGGCAGCAGCCATCATCATCA
TCATCACAGCAGCGGCCTGGTGCCGCGCGGCAGCCATATGAACGCAAACGACAACGTGGTGATTGTTGGC
ACTGGTCTGGCTGGCGTTGAAGTTGCGTTTGGTCTGCGTGCAAGCGGCTGGGAAGGTAACATCCGCCTGG
TGGGTGATGCGACTGTTATTCCGCACCACCTGCCGCCGCTGTCTAAAGCGTACCTGGCGGGCAAGGCGAC
TGCGGAGTCTCTGTACCTGCGCACTCCGGATGCTTACGCGGCTCAGAACATCCAGCTGCTGGGCGGTACC
CAGGTTACCGCGATTAACCGTGACCGTCAGCAGGTGATTCTGTCTGATGGCCGTGCACTGGATTATGATC
GTCTGGTGCTGGCAACTGGCGGTCGTCCGCGTCCGCTGCCGGTGGCTAGCGGCGCTGTTGGTAAAGCAAA
CAACTTCCGTTATCTGCGTACCCTGGAAGACGCAGAATGCATCCGTCGCCAGCTGATTGCGGACAACCGT
CTGGTTGTTATCGGTGGCGGCTACATCGGTCTGGAGGTTGCTGCTACTGCGATCAAAGCGAACATGCACG
TGACTCTGCTGGACACTGCTGCGCGTGTTCTGGAACGTGTGACTGCTCCGCCGGTGAGCGCATTCTACGA
GCATCTGCACCGCGAAGCTGGTGTGGACATTCGTACTGGTACTCAGGTTTGCGGCTTTGAAATGTCTACC
GATCAGCAGAAAGTTACTGCGGTTCTGTGCGAAGACGGCACTCGTCTGCCGGCTGATCTGGTTATTGCGG
GTATTGGCCTGATCCCGAACTGCGAACTGGCATCCGCAGCGGGCCTGCAGGTTGACAACGGCATCGTGAT
CAACGAGCACATGCAGACTAGCGATCCGCTGATTATGGCAGTGGGCGATTGTGCGCGTTTCCACTCTCAG
CTGTATGACCGTTGGGTTCGCATCGAAAGCGTGCCGAACGCGCTGGAACAGGCGCGTAAAATCGCAGCAA
TCCTGTGCGGT
