>Addgene plasmid #85086 | pR1G108CP20X | addgene partial sequence | sequence record 167013 | T7term 5'-GCTAGTTATTGCTCAGCGG-3'
TTCCTTTCGGGCTTTGTTAGCAGCCGGATCTCAGTGGTGGTGGTGGTGGTGCTCGAGTGCGGCCGCAAGC
TTGTCGACGGAGCTCGAATTCGGATCGAATTCTCACCACTGACGGTCCGGAACGTCAACAACGATACCGT
CCAGCTCCGGGGTCATGATGATCTGGCAAGACAGACGAGAGTTCGGTTTCAGTTCCGCGGTAACAGATTC
CAGCATACCGATTTCACGTTCGTTAGCAGCCGGAACTTTGTCGGTGAACGCTTCGTTCACGTACACGTGG
CAGGTCGCGCAAGACGCAGAACCACCGCAGTCACCAACGATGTCGTAGATGCCGTTAGAAACTGCCGCCT
GCATCAGAGAAACACCGTCCGCAACGTCCAGTTCGCGACGGGTACCGTCGTGAGAAACGTAAACAACTTT
AGACATAGAGCCACCACCTCCGGGCGGCGGTGGAGGTGGAGGCGGCGGTGGTGGCGGTGGAGGAGGCGGT
GGAGGTGGAGGGGAACCGCCACCTCCCAGGCGCGGCGCAATCCAGAAGATCATGTGACCGCCGCTAACTG
CTTCCACATCAATTTTCATCGGCAGATTTTCACCGAAAGACACCATCGTCGGCGCACTAAAACCACGCAG
GCCTTTCACCGCATCTTTGAACATTTCTGCGCTGTAGCTACTAGAGGCAGAGGTATCGATGCTCAGTTCT
TTCAGCGGTTTATCTTTCATCAGAAAGGCCACATAGCGTTTACCTTCTTCGCCCGCTTCAATTTTGATTT
TATCTTCTTCCGTGCTGATACGCATTTCTTCACCAACCAGGGTCACATCGGCCGCGATAACGTTCAGCAC
GCTTTCATCCGTGGTAAAATTAACGGCCAGGTTCACTTTCGGTTCCGTCAGCTGTTCAACCTGGCCTTTT
TCTGCTTTGATGTAGATGGTACTTTTGGCGCAAGATTTTTCATCACGGATGA
